Addgene plasmid #141452: pB6-Cdk6-T2A-TagRFPT-dre-PBD*-FNF-TK
Purpose: B6J Cdk6-T2A-TagRFPT-dre-PBD* allele targeting vector, low copy number
Depositing lab: Mario Capecchi. Depositing organization: University of Utah.
Backbone
  Vector backbone: pWS-TK6
  Backbone manufacturer: Sen Wu, Capecchi laboratory
  Vector type: Mammalian Expression, Mouse Targeting ; dre / rox
  Selectable markers: Neomycin (select with G418)
Growth in bacteria
  Bacterial resistance: Ampicillin, 100 μg/mL
  Growth temperature: 30°C
  Growth strain: DH10B
  Copy number: Low Copy
Gene/Insert
  Gene/Insert name: Cdk6
  Species: M. musculus (mouse)
  Entrez Gene: Cdk6 (a.k.a. AI504062, Crk2)
  Tag / fusion protein: C-terminal fusion of T2A-TagRFPT-dre-PBD* (C terminal on insert)
Resource information
  A portion of this plasmid was derived from a plasmid made by: TagRFP-T is from Roger Tsien. dre-PBD* is from Francis Stewart. FRT-Neo-FRT is from pFNF (#22687).
Terms and licenses: Academic/Nonprofit Terms; Industry Terms: Not Available to Industry
Depositor comments: Linker between TagRFP-T and dre-PBD* is a mutated P2A sequence where 2 conserved amino acids are changed to Alanines. This mutated sequence does not skip. The TagRFP-T fluorescence from the TagRFP-T-dre-PBD* is dim, presumably for the same reason as the sfGFP-iCre-ERT2 is dim, as described in Nam and Capecchi, 2020 (https://doi.org/10.1186/s13064-020-00139-5) and a Figshare page (https://doi.org/10.6084/m9.figshare.13218437.v35) Thus, the TagRFP-T fluorescence should be detectable only in cells in which the marker gene expression level is high. Homology arms subcloned by recombineering from a clone of RPCI-24 C57BL/6J mouse genomic DNA library. Please make sure the plasmid DNA preparation is pure by gel electrophoresis before linearizing for an electroporation.
How to cite: pB6-Cdk6-T2A-TagRFPT-dre-PBD*-FNF-TK was a gift from Mario Capecchi (Addgene plasmid # 141452 ; http://n2t.net/addgene:141452 ; RRID:Addgene_141452)
