[The description below was written by a language model from this plasmid's Addgene catalogue record and pLannotate feature annotations shown in this document.]
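Description:
pB6-Cdk6-T2A-TagRFPT-dre-PBD*-FNF-TK is an 18.2 kb mouse gene-targeting vector built on the pWS-TK6 backbone, designed to modify the endogenous Cdk6 locus on a C57BL/6J genetic background by homologous recombination. It is maintained in E. coli as a low-copy plasmid through a p15A origin and is selected with ampicillin (AmpR). The homology arms were recombineered from a C57BL/6J genomic library clone. The two annotated Cdk6 coding fragments correspond to exon sequence lying within the 5′ arm immediately upstream of the knock-in cassette.

The payload is fused in frame to the C-terminus of Cdk6. A T2A peptide separates Cdk6 from a TagRFP-T–Dre–PBD* fusion, so that cells expressing Cdk6 from its native regulatory elements also produce a red-fluorescent, ligand-regulated Dre recombinase acting on rox sites. The feature table identifies TagRFP-T and a progesterone receptor fragment that corresponds to PBD*. Dre itself is not annotated but presumably occupies the gap between them. According to the depositor, TagRFP-T and Dre-PBD* are joined by a mutated, non-skipping P2A linker, and the fusion's fluorescence is dim, so it should be detectable only where expression of the marker gene is high.

Downstream, in reverse orientation, sits an FRT-flanked neomycin cassette (FNF). NeoR is driven by the PGK promoter for G418 selection in mammalian cells and by EM7 in bacteria, ends in a bGH polyadenylation signal, and can be removed with FLP. An HSV thymidine kinase cassette outside the homology region allows negative selection against random integrants with ganciclovir-type nucleoside analogues. The plasmid is linearized before electroporation into the cells to be targeted. A few short hits, such as the ADH1 promoter and hGH poly(A) fragments, are probably spurious matches within genomic sequence.
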