Features (pLannotate 1.2.2; 26 found; start..end, strand, type, name):
   1173..1194    -  promoter       ADH1 promoter (fragment): S. cerevisiae ADH1; promoter for alcohol dehydrogenase 1
   3974..4036    +  promoter       Mini-TK promoter: minimal herpes simplex virus (HSV) thymidine kinase promoter
   4058..4097    +  5'UTR          HSV TK 5'-UTR: 5' untranslated region from the herpes simplex virus thymidine kinase gene
   4115..5245    +  CDS            HSV TK: herpes simplex virus thymidine kinase confers sensitivity to nucleoside analogs such as acyclovir or ganciclovir
   5287..5335    +  polyA_signal   HSV TK poly(A) signal: herpes simplex virus thymidine kinase polyadenylation signal (Cole and Stacy, 1985)
   5638..5792    +  CDS            lacZα (fragment): LacZα fragment of β-galactosidase; lacZ fragment
   5798..5897    -  misc_feature   bom (fragment): basis of mobility region from pBR322
   5999..6034    -  CDS            rop (fragment): Rop protein, which maintains plasmids at low copy number; rop
   6129..6233    +  promoter       AmpR promoter: bla
   6234..7094    +  CDS            AmpR: β-lactamase; bla; confers resistance to ampicillin, carbenicillin, and related antibiotics
   7259..7804    +  rep_origin     p15A ori: Plasmids containing the medium-copy-number p15A origin of replication can be propagated in E. coli cells that contain a second plasmid with the ColE1 origin.
   7892..7947    +  rep_origin     RSF ori (fragment): Plasmids containing the RSF 1030 origin of replication can be propagated in E. coli cells that contain additional plasmids with compatible origins.
   8046..8067    -  misc_feature   bom (fragment): basis of mobility region from pBR322
   9158..9175    -  polyA_signal   hGH poly(A) signal (fragment): human growth hormone polyadenylation signal
  10814..10948   +  CDS            Cdk6 (fragment): CDK6_MOUSE - Also known as Cdkn6, Crk2. Experimental evidence at protein level: Swiss-Prot protein existence level 1. Serine/threonine-protein kinase involved in the control of the cell cycle and differentiation; promotes G1/S transition. Phosphorylates pRB/RB1 and NPM1. Interacts with D-type G1 cyclins during interphase at G1 to form a pRB/RB1 kinase and controls the entrance into the cell cycle. Involved in initiation and maintenance of cell cycle exit during cell differentiation; prevents cell proliferation and regulates negatively cell differentiation, but is required for the proliferation
  12093..12242   +  CDS            Cdk6 (fragment): CDK6_MOUSE - Also known as Cdkn6, Crk2. Experimental evidence at protein level: Swiss-Prot protein existence level 1. Serine/threonine-protein kinase involved in the control of the cell cycle and differentiation; promotes G1/S transition. Phosphorylates pRB/RB1 and NPM1. Interacts with D-type G1 cyclins during interphase at G1 to form a pRB/RB1 kinase and controls the entrance into the cell cycle. Involved in initiation and maintenance of cell cycle exit during cell differentiation; prevents cell proliferation and regulates negatively cell differentiation, but is required for the proliferation
  12333..13064   +  CDS            TagRFP-T: TagRFP-T is a basic (constitutively fluorescent) red fluorescent protein published in 2008, derived from Entacmaea quadricolor. It has low acid sensitivity.
  14202..14993   +  CDS            PGR (fragment): PRGR_SHEEP - Also known as NR3C3. Experimental evidence at transcript level: Swiss-Prot protein existence level 2. The steroid hormones and their receptors are involved in the regulation of eukaryotic gene expression and affect cellular proliferation and differentiation in target tissues. Transcriptional activator of several progesteron-dependent promoters in a variety of cell types. Involved in activation of SRC-dependent MAPK signaling on hormone stimulation. From Ovis aries (Sheep).
  15044..15077   -  protein_bind   FRT (minimal): supports FLP-mediated excision but not integration (Turan and Bode, 2011) FLP recombinase from the Saccharomyces cerevisiae 2μ plasmid
  15107..15128   -  promoter       SV40 promoter (fragment): SV40 enhancer and early promoter
  15132..15356   -  polyA_signal   bGH poly(A) signal: bovine growth hormone polyadenylation signal
  15394..16197   -  CDS            NeoR/KanR: aminoglycoside phosphotransferase from Tn5; aph(3')-II (or nptII); confers resistance to neomycin, kanamycin, and G418 (Geneticin®)
  16216..16263   -  promoter       EM7 promoter: synthetic bacterial promoter&nbsp
  16275..16774   -  promoter       PGK promoter: mouse phosphoglycerate kinase 1 promoter
  16838..16871   -  protein_bind   FRT (minimal): supports FLP-mediated excision but not integration (Turan and Bode, 2011) FLP recombinase from the Saccharomyces cerevisiae 2μ plasmid
  16872..16900   +  misc_feature   MCS (fragment): pBluescript multiple cloning site
>Addgene plasmid #141452 | pB6-Cdk6-T2A-TagRFPT-dre-PBD*-FNF-TK | addgene full sequence | sequence record 315092 | Addgene NGS Result
TCTGTGTGTGTATAGACTACTACCGACTGTCACTTGGTGTTTCCTATCTTTAAGTGTATGTTGTCAGTGT
AATGTCTGAGGAAATGTCTTTTCCTCTCTTCTAGAGATAACTACTTACTCTCTAAAGTGATCTCTCTGTC
TGTCCGCAGGATGTGTTTCTGGGTTTTTGTTCTTTTTTTTTTTTTTTTTTTTTTTTTGTCTGAGGCCTCA
TGTCAGCCCTGCTTTCTGCAGAGCCAGCCTACCCTGGGCATTATAAACAACTGTACCTTACTGTTTTCTT
TCAGTCCTTTACATTCTGTGCCACCTTTGCCTTATTATATCCGTGGCTTAGTGCTAAGCTGGCACTACTC
CATAGAAGGTGTAGAAGGCAGCTTTCGGGAAGCGTAGCTGAGTTTTGTTTGAATCGTGTTTGAGCACATT
TAAGTAAACGCTAGATGATGCTTCACTGTAGAGCTTTGAAAGACTGCCTGATGTTTCACACGGCAGTGTA
GGCTCCAGATGGTGTTTGTATGTTATGGACCTTACTGTGTTTCTCGTAGCTGAACAATGCATGTGGTTAT
TTGTTTGTTTGTTTTTTGGTTTCTCTGTGTAGCCCTGGCTGTCCTGGAACTCACTCTGTAGACCAGGCTG
GCCTCGAATTCAGAAATGCGCCTGCCTCTGCCTCCCAAGTGCTGGGATCAAAGGCGTGCGCCACCACGCC
CGGCTTTGCATATGGTTATCTGTATGGAGAAGAATTAGATGTCTTTCCTGAGAGCTTTGGAGGTTGGGAA
TCATCTTCTTCTGTTTATTTTTATTTTTAACATTACATTACATTCTTCTGATTCAGTATCGCAAGAAAGG
ATTTTTTCTTTTTTCAAAAACAAAACTTTAAGAAGCCAGAGGCTAGGCTGAGAATGTTCTGCGCTCGTCC
TCACAGCTCTGCTGCCGACACTGCCAACGCTCGAGACAGTCAGCCTGGAACCTCTGGGACAAGGTCTACT
CGAGGTCTCACTTGGACAGCGAGTTCTGCCTTGTCATTGAACAAGGTCCAAAATACAGACATTTTTGCTA
GGGCCTAGAAATCGACCATAAAACTCACTGCATTGAGGCCTAATCCATTCTATATTAACATCCATGTGAT
AAAGTGAAAATAATTTTGAGGGTTTTGCTTTCGCCAAAAAAAAAAAAGAAAGAAAGAAAAAAAAAGAAAG
GAAGAAAAAGAAAAAAGAAAGGATTGTTTTCCTTAGCTTTGCTCAAGAAAAATACAGCTATCCTAAACTG
GAATCTTCCCGTATTCTTTAGAGTCTTAAGTATAGAGTTTAACTTCACTTTTGTCAGCTGTCTTGAGCTT
ATTTCTAAGTAGTTTTGTTTTGGCTTTTGGTGAGTGAGGTAGTGGGAGGTTAATTTTGGGGTCTTTTTTT
TTTTTGGCTTTGTTTGTGTGTGTGTGTGTGTGTGTGTGTTTATGTGTTTGGCTTTTGGGTTTGGTTGGTT
AGTTGTTTAGTTTGTTTTTTTGTTGTTGTTTAATTTGCTTTTTCTAGGCAGGGTTTCTCTATGTGGCCCT
GGCTGTCCTAGAACTTGCTCTGTAGACCAGGCTAGCCTCAAACTCAGAGATCCACTTGCCTCTGTCTCGA
GTGTGCTTGAACTAAAGGCATGAGCTACCCTCCTCAGCCCACTCCAAACTTTGAGTAATATTTTTAAATC
ATAGACATGTTGGTATTAGAAACATGGCGTATTGTGGTGGATGGTAGAGAAAGGGCGCCGCAACCTCTCA
GGACATCATATGTCTGGCCAGCTCTTCATTCATATAGGTGCTCTCTGGATATGTCTTTACATCAGACTCA
CACCTCTGAAACCCGGTTTTCACACAAGGAGACTTGCCATTGGGGTCTTTAGTAGCCCAGGGAAACATAG
AGTAAACTGAAGAGCTTACTGTGTGCCGCTTATCCTTAGATGGCCTCATCCAGTCACAGGTCTTTGTCAG
AATCTAACCATTGATTCACTGAGGAGACCCTACTGCCCTGAGGTTCCACTGAAGCAGCTTTTAGTGAGAC
TAGGGCAAGAATATACCGAATAGCTTCTGTTCAAGGTTTGGTTCCAGAGACTCTACCATTTACAGGACTG
GCTGGAGTTACAACAACCTCTTAAAGAGGGTAGGGCGGGTTCTCCAGTTAGACCCCCTAACCTCACAGGT
GAGTAGTCCTAACCTGACAGCCTTAGAAACACAGTTGCCGAGTACCTGAGAGCACCCAGTGGCCCGCCGC
CTCCTATTCAGCCCCTCTTTAAAGACGACAGACGGTTAAGCCATGGAGAAGCTGTTCAGGTAGCACGGGG
CCATTTCTGCCCCCAGCTTGTCATGTTTTTTCTCTCAGGACCCACTCTCTGACCAGTAGACTTGAATTTA
GCCCCAAGTGATTTACTAAACTCAGCTCAGAAGCTCACTTAAAAATAGGACCTCCACATGGTCGTGCTAA
GTAAAAATGAAGACCCCAAGTTGCACAGGGTGCTGCTATCTCAAAGACAATACTTTCCTTTGAATAGAAA
GCTGTGCCGTCCACCCTGCAATGGGTGCTAGCCAACTTGCTTGAGAAAGTCAGGAGCAAGCATTTTGAGT
TTTAAAGAATGTCCTGAACTTGTCTTTTAAGTAAACATAGCTGCTTTATTAAAAGCTGTGACTACTAAAG
CCAGTCACAGCCATCGTCACTGTGGGAGTTAAATCATGTCAACTTTCAAACATCACAGTTGTTTCAATCT
TCTGTCCAAAGAACTCCTCTTCTGGAGAAAACCTGATTTTGGTTTTGGCTTTTTGTCTTGTCTTGTTTTG
TTTTTCCTGAGATGGGGTCTCTCTGTGAAGCCCTGGCTATCCTGGAACTCAGTGTGTAGACCAGGCTGGC
CTTGAACTCATGTAGATCTGCCTGCTAAAACTAAAGACATGCACCACCATGACAGCTGACTATTTTTTAT
GATGAGCACAGAAGTGGCTCACATTTTCTTAAAGCACACTTTTGTCACATAGTAGAGTCTAGGAAAGAAT
AACATTGAAAATCCCCATCCCAGTGTGACACTTGTGTAAGCACATATGGATAGCCATTGGAAGAATACAT
GCTTGCTTGTAACATGAAATTAAAGACATTGTATAATTTCTTAATCTTTAAAAATTACCAAAAAAGTGGC
AACAGTATGTTTAAGGTTATTTTAATTTTTACATAAATTGTTAACCATATTTGTTTGCCTTTAAGTATAT
TCTAAGAATTATAATTAAGTATAATTATAAGTCATCCCGCACATTCAGCACTTATGGACTAGGTATGTCA
AAATACACAAATTCTGTATTTCTTGTTTCATAGGAAGAAAGCAGCCATCTGAAGCTCTACTCATATATAT
GCCTAAGAATATCTATACAAAATTAAAGTTTAAAAGGCCTTTGCCTCTCGTGCAGCTGAGAATAGACAAC
TTATAAGCCTTATCCAAAAACCATGATAAAGGGATCATGTGCATCCTTACAAAAACCCCTTATCCTGTGC
ATACTTACATCCAAGTACATCCTAAGGAAGGTGTCCGTGCATTCATCTGCCACAGTGGGGAAGCTGCCTG
GTGCAAGGTGTGAGTCCTGGAATGATTAGTGATAGTGGTCTCAAATGAGGACACCTTCGTCTCCCACCAG
TTTCCTTCCTATGGACAGGCTCAGTCCAGTTATACAGGCCAGGAGGGGCTGGTGCCCACAGCCTCCCGCC
TCTGCAAGGTAGGATTGCATATCTCAAACATCTCTAACTCAGTTTCGGCTTTGTTGGTCTTGTTTAAGGA
AATAAGCCAGTAAGCCAAAACTATTTTTGTTGTTGTTCTCTTGTCTTCTGAAAGAGAGGGGATATCAATT
TTAAATGTTTCTCTCAATTTGATCTTTCAAATTTTTCTAATAAAGTGCCAAATTGCTGCTCGTCTTGTCA
TTGGCGAATTCGAACACGCAGATGCAGTCGGGGCGGCGCGGTCCGAGGTCCACTTCGCATATTAAGGTGA
CGCGTGTGGCCTCGAACACCGAGCGACCCTGCAGCGACCCGCTTAACAGCGTCAACAGCGTGCCGCAGAT
CTTGGTGGCGTGAAACTCCCGCACCTCTTCGGCCAGCGCCTTGTAGAAGCGCGTATGGCTTCGTACCCCG
GCCATCAACACGCGTCTGCGTTCGACCAGGCTGCGCGTTCTCGCGGCCATAGCAACCGACGTACGGCGTT
GCGCCCTCGCCGGCAGCAAGAAGCCACGGAAGTCCGCCCGGAGCAGAAAATGCCCACGCTACTGCGGGTT
TATATAGACGGTCCCCACGGGATGGGGAAAACCACCACCACGCAACTGCTGGTGGCCCTGGGTTCGCGCG
ACGATATCGTCTACGTACCCGAGCCGATGACTTACTGGCGGGTGCTGGGGGCTTCCGAGACAATCGCGAA
CATCTACACCACACAACACCGCCTCGACCAGGGTGAGATATCGGCCGGGGACGCGGCGGTGGTAATGACA
AGCGCCCAGATAACAATGGGCATGCCTTATGCCGTGACCGACGCCGTTCTGGCTCCTCATATCGGGGGGG
AGGCTGGGAGCTCACATGCCCCGCCCCCGGCCCTCACCCTCATCTTCGACCGCCATCCCATCGCCGCCCT
CCTGTGCTACCCGGCCGCGCGGTACCTTATGGGCAGCATGACCCCCCAGGCCGTGCTGGCGTTCGTGGCC
CTCATCCCGCCGACCTTGCCCGGCACCAACATCGTGCTTGGGGCCCTTCCGGAGGACAGACACATCGACC
GCCTGGCCAAACGCCAGCGCCCCGGCGAGCGGCTGGACCTGGCTATGCTGGCTGCGATTCGCCGCGTTTA
CGGGCTACTTGCCAATACGGTGCGGTATCTGCAGTGCGGCGGGTCGTGGCGGGAGGACTGGGGACAGCTT
TCGGGGACGGCCGTGCCGCCCCAGGGTGCCGAGCCCCAGAGCAACGCGGGCCCACGACCCCATATCGGGG
ACACGTTATTTACCCTGTTTCGGGCCCCCGAGTTGCTGGCCCCCAACGGCGACCTGTATAACGTGTTTGC
CTGGGCCTTGGACGTCTTGGCCAAACGCCTCCGTTCCATGCACGTCTTTATCCTGGATTACGACCAATCG
CCCGCCGGCTGCCGGGACGCCCTGCTGCAACTTACCTCCGGGATGGTCCAGACCCACGTCACCACCCCCG
GCTCCATACCGACGATATGCGACCTGGCGCGCACGTTTGCCCGGGAGATGGGGGAGGCTAACTGAAACAC
GGAAGGAGACAATACCGGAAGGAACCCGCGCTATGACGGCAATAAAAAGACAGAATAAAACGCACGGGTG
TTGGGTCGTTTGTTCATAAACGCGGGGTTCGGTCCCAGGGCTGGCACTCTGTCGATACCCCACCGAGACC
CCATTGGGGCCAATACGCCCGCGTTTCTTCCTTTTCCCCACCCCACCCCCCAAGTTCGGGTGAAGGCCCA
GGGCTCGCAGCCAACGTCGGGGCGGCAGGCCCTGCCATAGCCACTGGCCCCGTGGGTTAGGGACGGGGTC
CCCCATGGGGAATGGTTTATGGTTCGTGGGGGTTATTATTTTGGGCGTTGCGTGGGGTCAGGTCCACGAC
CCAAGCTTGGCTGCAGGTCGAGCTCGCGAAAGCTTGGCACTGGCCGTCGTTTTACAACGTCGTGACTGGG
AAAACCCTGGCGTTACCCAACTTAATCGCCTTGCAGCACATCCCCCTTTCGCCAGCTGGCGTAATAGCGA
AGAGGCCCGCACCGATCGCCCTTCCCAACAGTTGCGCAGCCTGAATGGCGAATGGCGCCTGATGCGGTAT
TTTCTCCTTACGCATCTGTGCGGTATTTCACACCGCATATGGTGCACTCTCAGTACAATCTGCTCTGATG
CCGCATAGTTAAGCCAGCCCCGACACCCGCCAACACCCGCTGACGCGCCCTGACGGGCTTGTCTGCTCCC
GGCATCCGCTTACAGACAAGCTGTGACCGTCTCCGGGAGCTGCATGTGTCAGAGGTTTTCACCGTCATCA
CCGAAACGCGCGAGACGAAAGGGCCTCGTGATACGCCTATTTTTATAGGTTAATGTCATGATAATAATGG
TTTCTTAGACGTCAGGTGGCACTTTTCGGGGAAATGTGCGCGGAACCCCTATTTGTTTATTTTTCTAAAT
ACATTCAAATATGTATCCGCTCATGAGACAATAACCCTGATAAATGCTTCAATAATATTGAAAAAGGAAG
AGTATGAGTATTCAACATTTCCGTGTCGCCCTTATTCCCTTTTTTGCGGCATTTTGCCTTCCTGTTTTTG
CTCACCCAGAAACGCTGGTGAAAGTAAAAGATGCTGAAGATCAGTTGGGTGCACGAGTGGGTTACATCGA
ACTGGATCTCAACAGCGGTAAGATCCTTGAGAGTTTTCGCCCCGAAGAACGTTTTCCAATGATGAGCACT
TTTAAAGTTCTGCTATGTGGCGCGGTATTATCCCGTGTTGACGCCGGGCAAGAGCAACTCGGTCGCCGCA
TACACTATTCTCAGAATGACTTGGTTGAGTACTCACCAGTCACAGAAAAGCATCTTACGGATGGCATGAC
AGTAAGAGAATTATGCAGTGCTGCCATAACCATGAGTGATAACACTGCGGCCAACTTACTTCTGACAACG
ATCGGAGGACCGAAGGAGCTAACCGCTTTTTTGCACAACATGGGGGATCATGTAACTCGCCTTGATCGTT
GGGAACCGGAGCTGAATGAAGCCATACCAAACGACGAGCGTGACACCACGATGCCTGCAGCAATGGCAAC
AACGTTGCGCAAACTATTAACTGGCGAACTACTTACTCTAGCTTCCCGGCAACAATTAATAGACTGGATG
GAGGCGGATAAAGTTGCAGGACCACTTCTGCGCTCGGCCCTTCCGGCTGGCTGGTTTATTGCTGATAAAT
CTGGAGCCGGTGAGCGTGGGTCTCGCGGTATCATTGCAGCACTGGGGCCAGATGGTAAGCCCTCCCGTAT
CGTAGTTATCTACACGACGGGGAGTCAGGCAACTATGGATGAACGAAATAGACAGATCGCTGAGATAGGT
GCCTCACTGATTAAGCATTGGTAACTGTCAGACCAAGTTTACTCATATATACTTTAGATTGATTTAAAAC
TTCATTTTTAATTTAAAAGGATCTAGGTGAAGATCCTTTTTGATAATCTCATGACCAAAATCCCTTAACG
TGAGTTTTCGTTCCACTGAGCGTCAGACCCCTTAATAAGATGATCTTCTTGAGATCGTTTTGGTCTGCGC
GTAATCTCTTGCTCTGAAAACGAAAAAACCGCCTTGCAGGGCGGTTTTTCGAAGGTTCTCTGAGCTACCA
ACTCTTTGAACCGAGGTAACTGGCTTGGAGGAGCGCAGTCACCAAAACTTGTCCTTTCAGTTTAGCCTTA
ACCGGCGCATGACTTCAAGACTAACTCCTCTAAATCAATTACCAGTGGCTGCTGCCAGTGGTGCTTTTGC
ATGTCTTTCCGGGTTGGACTCAAGACGATAGTTACCGGATAAGGCGCAGCGGTCGGACTGAACGGGGGGT
TCGTGCATACAGTCCAGCTTGGAGCGAACTGCCTACCCGGAACTGAGTGTCAGGCGTGGAATGAGACAAA
CGCGGCCATAACAGCGGAATGACACCGGTAAACCGAAAGGCAGGAACAGGAGAGCGCACGAGGGAGCCGC
CAGGGGGAAACGCCTGGTATCTTTATAGTCCTGTCGGGTTTCGCCACCACTGATTTGAGCGTCAGATTTC
GTGATGCTTGTCAGGGGGGCGGAGCCTATGGAAAAACGGCTTTGCCGCGGCCCTCTCACTTCCCTGTTAA
GTATCTTCCTGGCATCTTCCAGGAAATCTCCGCCCCGTTCGTAAGCCATTTCCGCTCGCCGCAGTCGAAC
GACCGAGCGTAGCGAGTCAGTGAGCGAGGAAGCGGAATATATCCTGTATCACATATTCTGCTGACGCACC
GGTGCAGCCTTTTTTCTCCTGCCACATGAAGCACTTCACTGACACCCTCATCAGTGCCAACATAGTAAGC
CAGTATACACTCCGCTAGCAACCTGGCTTATCGAAATATTTAAATGGAGGCCATCATCTGCTCTCCATTT
CTTATGCCTGGTGGGATTCCTAGCCACCTCCAGCACCCAGTCTCTGGACCTGTGGCATTACGTGTACTGC
CACAAAGCCAATGCAGTAGGACAGAAGGGACTTTTTGCTTGTTCCGTGGGAAAGCCTGCTTGACTTTTGG
CCAAGGCCTGGCACTCCCACATAGCTAACAGAAGAGCAGCTGGAAAGCCTTGTATGTTTGGTGCCTTTAG
ATTATACTGGCTTTGTTTCATTTCTCTGAACAGTGCTCTCAACGGGAAAAGGACAATGCTGCACCCTAGT
GTCACTGCTAACCCACTTCATTATTTCCACCACAGCCATTTTACAGTCTGTGCCCTGTAGTTCTTCCCCG
TGTAAACAGTGAACGGTTACAGATTCTATCCAACCGTCCAAATAGAGAATTATGATGCAGGCCTTATCGA
ATGAACCTGTCATGATTTCATTATGCTCATTAAGGGCCATGACAGTCCTTATTGGACAGGAAGCTGATTT
TTTTTTTCCTAAGGAAAGTCATAGTCTCAGACTCTTAACAAGGTAAGCTGTAGACACATTTCTACTTTCA
GAGAGCATTGAGTGCTTCAGAAGGAAAGCAGTTAGGCCATGACATTTAGAGCGTTTTCTAAGACCAGTAT
CATAGTTAAGTGGAGGTATAAAAAAAAAGATGCTGAACATGGAGTGAGGAGAACCGAGGCTGTCCGCACA
GTGTGTGACCTGGGCAGGCATTCTCCTTCCTCATTTTGTCTTCCATCCCTACAGTGAGGTGGCACACCTG
ACCTATGTGTCTCTCACAGCTTTTTACAGGAGATGGAGAAGACAACAGGCTCTAAGTTTTATTCGTATGT
ATTTGTGTATGTGTGTATGTGTGTGATATGTATCCATGCATTAGGTGTGGTTAATATGTATTTACATATC
AGACTGGCAGACAGACTGTTTCCCTGAAAGCGTCTGGCTTCTGACTGCTGTATTCATAAGGTTTCAAATC
AGCAAGTATGTTCAAAGCTACTAATAACACTCAGGAGGCTGAGACAGGAGGATTTTCAGTTGGAGACCAG
CCTGGGATACCTAGTGAAACACTATCTCAAAAGAAAAGATGCTGTCTGTCAATAAAGTGATTTAAAGTCT
AAGCATGATTACAATCCGTTCCTAAGGGGCTGATAATGAGGATGTACTAAAGTCCTTGTACAAAAGGGCA
CACATTTCAAACTGTTTGTCAGCCATATCCCATACTACCCAAACCCATCCCCATGTTACTTTTCGTGATT
ATGACAACATTTTTACCCCTTCATTACCCACTATAGACCTGGCTATTGAGCACACTTATATGATGCCCAA
GTCATGATTTTGCTCAATGATTCCAGGAAGTCTATCCATGAGTCTTTGTATGCCTGAGTAATGTAACTCT
CTGCAGATGCCCAGTGGGGACAGAGTTAGTGTCTTGCCTCGGCACCCAGGGGCATGTGCGTGGGTGATGG
CGAAGCTGCTCTTTCCAGGGAGGTCTGTGACCTGGGCTCTGTAAAGGGAAGGGAACAGTGATAAAGCCCT
GTGACATTTACCTGTCACATTATATTATCCTGTGACATTTACCACCTCCTTTCCTAAAAGATGCTTGTGA
CCACGCTTTCTAGGCCTGCGCGTCAGGAAGTCAGAACAGAACCTTAATTCAGGCCAGCGCCATTTCTAGT
TAGGGTTAAAATAGTTTGGATCATTATCTAGGTCACCATATATCCTGTCCGCTCAACTGTGATTTTGTCT
TCTTTTAGTTCAGAGTTACTGAGTCTGTACCGTCCAAATACACTTAGCACCTATACATAAACTATAAATA
ATACTACACCTGGATAAATCATATAGGGCCACCTGCTTACCATTAATAAGTAACAAATGGTACTGTAATG
TGCAGTTTCAGTAAATTACCGCCAACCCTCATTGTAACCATAAATTATTGTTGTCACGTACATAAAGACA
CCAGGGCTCATAGTTGTCATGTAATTTGTCCTTACCTGTCAATTAAGGGCAGGTGCTGAATTTGAAGCCA
CGTCCGCCTATTTCCAAAGCTCTTTTATGACTCGCTGTTTCCTCCACATTTCTGATCCCAGAATGGTAGT
CAGGGGGGAATCTAAATGATACCCTTTCTAATTTTCTGTTTCTCACTCTGGAATACCATTACACAGCGCT
TCCATAAGACAGGCCCATCGTAGTTTTTAACCTTATCTTTGAGTCTAATTTATGTAATGGTTTAGAATAT
TGCTCTTTAATTTACGAACCTCAGCCAAAGTGATGCGTGTCACAAGCCGTGCCGGACGAGCTGCCTGAAA
ACACATTTTCACAGAACTGTTGTATCACACCACAAAGCGAAGCTTCGGGTGTAGGTGAAGACTTGGTATA
TCTGATGAGTGTCCTTCAGAATGGCAGACCCTGCCTTGTCACTACACCAAGACTTACACCAGGGGGGCGC
CCTGCCCTGTCACTAAGCCGGGACTTCTCCCTGGCTGCACCAGTGCCATTCACATACACACCTTCCATCG
GGGGTCTGCTGCCAGGGACAGACACTTCCTCTTGTCAGTGAAGTTTGCAGTAGGGTAAATGAGAAGTCCT
TTCTGCCATGAGGTGGGGTTCTCCCTGTGCCGCTCTAAGATTTGGTAAGGAAGGTCATGTTTAAACCGCA
GGCATTTACATTCCCGTCTGGTTCTTCCGTAGCATCATTGGACTCCCAGGAGAGGAAGACTGGCCTAGGG
ACGTGGCCCTTCCCCGGCAGGCTTTTCATTCCAAATCTGCTCAACCCATCGAGAAGTTTGTGACAGATAT
TGACGAACTAGGCAAAGACCTACTTCTGGTAAGTTCCTGGGATGCCGTCACCTTGTGCCCCAACCATGTG
GCAACGACGTGGCGTGGGAGGCTGTATTTGTTTTTGTGGATTCCGTTTCCAGCTGGTGAGTTTTGATTCT
GCAATGTCTTCCTAACCCAGCTCTCAACACTTGAATGTGAATTTGGACGAAGCTTTATGAGACGCTAGGT
TCCTTGGGCAAAGGCTTCTTGACAAGAAATTGCTTTTCTTCGCTTGAAGTTTCATGCCACTTGAAGCAAC
GTGCTAGTCGCATCTTTGCAAAATATTTCCCCCCAAAGGAACCAAGTAACCATACTTGTAGTTATTGATT
TACTGAATAAGTACCTTGTGTGCTATTCACATATAAGATATCCCATTAAAAACAAGATCCTAGGGCTGGA
GAGGTGTCTCCGTTCTCAAGAATATGTATCATTTTTGCAGAGGGCCCAAGTTCAGTTCTCAGCACCTGTA
CCCAGCAGCTTACAGCAGCCTGGAACTCTAGCTCCAGAGACACTCTTGGCCCCACAGGCGCTTGGGTTCA
AACGCACATTCCCACACACAGAGACGCGAATACTTATTCTTAAAATGAAGTTTTTTTTTTTTTAATAAGC
ACTTTTGTATTTTGAAACTCAAACTCCTCGTTGTTGGTGTTGTGTATAATGTCCTTCCTGCAGACACAGA
AGGCCCTCTTCCTTCTGTTCTCAGAGTCAGAGCCCTATGAAGAATAAGTCTGTTATTGATCCTGAATTAG
GAGCCCGTACTCTTGATTCAGACCGTGGGTCTATCAAACCTGCATGTGTCTGTGTGTCTCACCCTGCCTG
GTGGCATGTTTTTCTCATGGAGGCAAGTAGAACCATGACCAAAGGCCTAGGTCAGTTATGTGGTCAGGGC
AGCTTGAAGAAAGGTGAGAATGTTCAACCCTTGAGTAAGTTGTGATACTAGAAGGTAATTTTAAGTCAGG
TGTCTGGTAATCACATTAATTGTTTTTACGGAAGCAGCACTTCTTGTGTCGGGGTGTTTTACTTTAGTTC
ATGTCGTGCTGGTGACTTTTCTCCCCAAATAGAACTGTGGAAAAATTTTAGCCACCTTTTCCAAGACTTC
CCCCAAGGTCCAGGGTTGGCCGTGCTATGTTTCACACCAGATGTTCTCTGTATTGCAGAAATGCCTGACG
TTTAATCCAGCTAAAAGGATATCCGCCTACGGCGCCCTGAATCACCCGTACTTCCAAGATCTGGAGAGAT
ACAAGGACAACCTGAACTCTCACCTGCCATCCAACCAGAGCACCTCGGAGCTGAACACAGCCGGAGGATC
TGGCGGAAGATCTGAAGGCCGCGGCAGCCTGCTGACATGCGGCGACGTGGAAGAGAACCCTGGCCCTGCT
CCTGGCAGCACAATGGTGTCTAAGGGCGAAGAGCTGATTAAGGAGAACATGCACATGAAGCTGTACATGG
AGGGCACCGTGAACAACCACCACTTCAAGTGCACATCCGAGGGCGAAGGCAAGCCCTACGAGGGCACCCA
GACCATGAGAATCAAGGTGGTCGAGGGCGGCCCTCTCCCCTTCGCCTTCGACATCCTGGCTACCAGCTTC
ATGTACGGCAGCAGAACCTTCATCAACCACACCCAGGGCATCCCCGATTTCTTTAAGCAGTCCTTCCCTG
AGGGCTTCACATGGGAGAGAGTCACCACATACGAAGACGGGGGCGTGCTGACCGCTACCCAGGACACCAG
CCTCCAGGACGGCTGCCTCATCTACAACGTCAAGATCAGAGGGGTGAACTTCCCATCCAACGGCCCTGTG
ATGCAGAAGAAAACACTCGGCTGGGAGGCCAACACCGAGATGCTGTACCCCGCTGACGGCGGCCTGGAAG
GCAGAACCGACATGGCCCTGAAGCTCGTGGGCGGGGGCCACCTGATCTGCAACTTCAAGACCACATACAG
ATCCAAGAAACCCGCTAAGAACCTCAAGATGCCCGGCGTCTACTATGTGGACCACAGACTGGAAAGAATC
AAGGAGGCCGACAAAGAGACCTACGTCGAGCAGCACGAGGTGGCTGTGGCCAGATACTGCGACCTCCCTA
GCAAACTGGGGCACAAACTTAATGGCATGGACGAGCTGTACAAGGGAGGATCTGGCGGCCGCTCTGCCAC
AAACTTCAGCCTGCTGAAGCAGGCCGGCGACGCCGCTGAAAATCCTGGCCCTGCTCCTGGAAGCACCATG
GGTGCTAGCGAGCTGATCATCTCTGGCTCCTCTGGAGGATTCCTGAGGAACATCGGCAAGGAGTACCAGG
AGGCTGCTGAGAACTTCATGAGATTCATGAATGACCAGGGAGCCTACGCCCCTAACACCCTGAGAGACCT
GAGGCTGGTGTTCCACTCCTGGGCTAGATGGTGCCACGCTAGACAGCTGGCCTGGTTCCCTATCTCTCCT
GAGATGGCTAGGGAGTACTTCCTTCAGCTGCACGATGCTGACCTGGCCTCTACCACCATCGACAAGCACT
ACGCCATGCTGAACATGCTGCTGTCCCACTGTGGCCTGCCTCCTCTGTCTGATGACAAGTCTGTGAGCCT
GGCCATGAGGAGAATCCGGAGAGAGGCTGCCACCGAGAAGGGAGAGAGAACCGGCCAGGCCATCCCTCTG
AGATGGGATGACCTGAAGCTGCTGGATGTGCTGCTGTCTAGATCTGAGAGACTGGTGGACCTGAGGAATA
GGGCCTTCCTGTTTGTGGCCTACAACACCCTGATGAGGATGTCTGAGATCTCTAGGATCAGAGTGGGAGA
CCTGGACCAGACCGGAGACACCGTGACCCTGCACATCTCCCACACCAAGACCATCACCACCGCTGCTGGC
CTGGACAAAGTGCTGTCTAGGAGGACCACCGCTGTGCTGAATGACTGGCTGGATGTGTCTGGCCTGAGAG
AGCACCCTGACGCTGTGCTGTTCCCTCCTATCCACCGGAGCAACAAGGCTAGGATCACCACCACCCCTCT
GACCGCCCCTGCCATGGAGAAGATTTTTAGCGATGCCTGGGTGCTGCTGAACAAGAGGGATGCCACCCCT
AACAAGGGCCGCTACCGGACCTGGACCGGCCACTCTGCTAGAGTGGGAGCTGCCATCGACATGGCTGAGA
AGCAAGTGTCCATGGTGGAGATCATGCAGGAGGGCACCTGGAAAAAGCCTGAGACACTGATGAGATACCT
GAGGAGGGGAGGAGTGTCTGTGGGAGCCAACTCTAGGCTGATGGACTCCGCTAGCGGCGCCCTGGATGCT
GTTGCTCTCCCACAGCCAGTGGGCGTTCCAAATGAAAGCCAAGCCCTAAGCCAGAGATTCACTTTTTCAC
CAGGTCAAGACATACAGTTGATTCCACCACTGATCAACCTGTTAATGAGCATTGAACCAGATGTGATCTA
TGCAGGACATGACAACACAAAACCTGACACCTCCAGTTCTTTGCTGACAAGTCTTAATCAACTAGGCGAG
AGGCAACTTCTTTCAGTAGTCAAGTGGTCTAAATCATTGCCAGGTTTTCGAAACTTACATATTGATGACC
AGATAACTCTCATTCAGTATTCTTGGATGAGCTTAATGGTGTTTGGTCTAGGATGGAGATCCTACAAACA
CGTCAGTGGGCAGATGCTGTATTTTGCACCTGATCTAATACTAAATGAACAGCGGATGAAGGAATCATCA
TTCTATTCATTATGCCTTACCATGTGGCAGATCCCACAGGAGTTTGTCAAGCTTCAAGTTAGCCAAGAAG
AGTTCCTCTGTATGAAAGTATTGTTACTTCTTAATACAATTCCTTTGGAAGGGCTACGAAGTCAAACCCA
GTTTGAGGAGATGAGGTCAAGCTACATTAGAGAGCTCATCAAGGCAATTGGTTTGAGGCAAAAAGGAGTT
GTGTCGAGCTCACAGCGTTTCTATCAACTTACAAAACTTCTTGATAACTTGCATGATCTTGTCAAACAAC
TTCATCTGTACTGCTTGAATACATTTATCCAGTCCCGGGCACTGAGTGTTGAATTTCCAGAAATGATGTC
TGAAGTTATTGCTATGCATGCGTACGGATAGGGCGCGCCGGATCCATTATGTACCTGACTGATGAAGTTC
CTATACTTTCTAGAGAATAGGAACTTCGAAGGGTTCCGCAAGCTCTAGTCGAGCCCCAGCTGGTTCTTTC
CGCCTCAGAAGCCATAGAGCCCACCGCATCCCCAGCATGCCTGCTATTGTCTTCCCAATCCTCCCCCTTG
CTGTCCTGCCCCACCCCACCCCCCAGAATAGAATGACACCTACTCAGACAATGCGATGCAATTTCCTCAT
TTTATTAGGAAAGGACAGTGGGAGTGGCACCTTCCAGGGTCAAGGAAGGCACGGGGGAGGGGCAAACAAC
AGATGGCTGGCAACTAGAAGGCACAGTCGAGGCTGATCAGCGAGCTCTAGAGAATTGATCCCCTCAGAAG
AACTCGTCAAGAAGGCGATAGAAGGCGATGCGCTGCGAATCGGGAGCGGCGATACCGTAAAGCACGAGGA
AGCGGTCAGCCCATTCGCCGCCAAGCTCTTCAGCAATATCACGGGTAGCCAACGCTATGTCCTGATAGCG
GTCCGCCACACCCAGCCGGCCACAGTCGATGAATCCAGAAAAGCGGCCATTTTCCACCATGATATTCGGC
AAGCAGGCATCGCCATGGGTCACGACGAGATCATCGCCGTCGGGCATGCGCGCCTTGAGCCTGGCGAACA
GTTCGGCTGGCGCGAGCCCCTGATGCTCTTCGTCCAGATCATCCTGATCGACAAGACCGGCTTCCATCCG
AGTACGTGCTCGCTCGATGCGATGTTTCGCTTGGTGGTCGAATGGGCAGGTAGCCGGATCAAGCGTATGC
AGCCGCCGCATTGCATCAGCCATGATGGATACTTTCTCGGCAGGAGCAAGGTGAGATGACAGGAGATCCT
GCCCCGGCACTTCGCCCAATAGCAGCCAGTCCCTTCCCGCTTCAGTGACAACGTCGAGCACAGCTGCGCA
AGGAACGCCCGTCGTGGCCAGCCACGATAGCCGCGCTGCCTCGTCCTGCAGTTCATTCAGGGCACCGGAC
AGGTCGGTCTTGACAAAAAGAACCGGGCGCCCCTGCGCTGACAGCCGGAACACGGCGGCATCAGAGCAGC
CGATTGTCTGTTGTGCCCAGTCATAGCCGAATAGCCTCTCCACCCAAGCGGCCGGAGAACCTGCGTGCAA
TCCATCTTGTTCAATGGCCGATCCCATGGTTTAGTTCCTCACCTTGTCGTATTATACTATGCCGATATAC
TATGCCGATGATTAATTGTCAACAGGCTGCAGGTCGAAAGGCCCGGAGATGAGGAAGAGGAGAACAGCGC
GGCAGACGTGCGCTTTTGAAGCGTGCAGAATGCCGGGCCTCCGGAGGACCTTCGGGCGCCCGCCCCGCCC
CTGAGCCCGCCCCTGAGCCCGCCCCCGGACCCACCCCTTCCCAGCCTCTGAGCCCAGAAAGCGAAGGAGC
AAAGCTGCTATTGGCCGCTGCCCCAAAGGCCTACCCGCTTCCATTGCTCAGCGGTGCTGTCCATCTGCAC
GAGACTAGTGAGACGTGCTACTTCCATTTGTCACGTCCTGCACGACGCGAGCTGCGGGGCGGGGGGGAAC
TTCCTGACTAGGGGAGGAGTAGAAGGTGGCGCGAAGGGGCCACCAAAGAACGGAGCCGGTTGGCGCCTAC
CGGTGGATGTGGAATGTGTGCGAGGCCAGAGGCCACTTGTGTAGCGCCAAGTGCCCAGCGGGGCTGCTAA
AGCGCATGCTCCAGACTGCCTTGGGAAAAGCGCCTCCCCTACCCGGTAGAATTTCGACGACCTGCAGCCA
AGCTAGCTTGGCTGGACGTAAACTCCTCTTCAGACCTGAAGTTCCTATACTTTCTAGAGAATAGGAACTT
CGGAATTCGATATCAAGCTTATCGATACCGGTTCCACGGGGATGCCCATGAGCTCGTCATCTGAACACAT
TGGCGGCTGCGAGTCCCCTAAGCAAGCCTCTCAGAGCAGTTGAAGATTGCTGGCTGCCAACCTTCTGGCT
GCCAGCTTCTGGGTGGGCTCTGCCTTACCAAGGAAACCACCTAGTTTACTGTTCAGAGATCAATGCAAGG
GTGATTGCAGCTTTATGTTCGTTTGTACACTTGTTTGTTTTGTCTGTTTGTTTCAAGAACCTGGAAAACT
TCCAGAAGAAGAGAAGCTGCTGACCAATTGTGCTGCCATTTCGTTTTCTAACCTTGAATGCTGCCAGTGT
AGGGTGGGAATCCAGGCCCAGCTGAGTTATGATGTAATCCGCCTGCAGCTGCTGGGCCTGCTTTGGTACT
TGTGAGTGTGTGTGCATGCGTATGTGTGTGTAAGAGAGAAGAGGAGGGGAGAGAAAGACCCCTGATCTCG
TCAAGTGTTACTTTTTTTTTGTAGAAAACAAGAATAATTGAGTTTTAAAGAGTAGAGGTGACTGATAGTA
AGAAGGGCTTGTTCAGTGAAAGGTGATTCACAATGGAGTCTTGTTAGGAAGGTTGGACCTAAGTCCTCAG
AGTTGCCTTCCTGTCCAAAAGCTTTTGCTAGCAGTAAACAATAAAGGTTTAGATGCCACAAAAAATGGGG
GGAACCACAATATTTTTTAAGAGACTTTTTAAGGCATACATCTTCTATTTACTCTTTGGAAAGCTGAACT
TAATGTGTCCCAGGCCCTATATATAGTACAGTATGTACTTAATTGTTTCTTTGGGGAAAGATGCTATAAG
TATCTTATTACTTGCAATACATTTAAGGAGTGAGTGTACCTCAGATAGGTTTTAAAGATAGAGAGCACCT
GTTTTCTGGTGTGAGATGTTATCATTTTCTTCACGTCTCTTGATACCTTGATACCTTGTCACCTTAGGGA
ATCACTTCCTGCTCTGACTAGAGGCGGGAATACCATCTAGCTGTCTCCACCACCCACCATGGCGCATCTG
CCTTGTGCTGCCTTGTGTAGTGCGAAGCTCTCAACCACCAGCACTTCTAATTCATTTTCCTGCCACTGCC
TGGCTAACGACAGATGGCCCAGCTGCCCCAATCCCACACCCGCTTGCACGCTTACCGTCTTTCACCGAAT
GCTTTGGGCGTAGGCTCCCATTCCGAAACCCTAACAGTATCCCCTTGTGCCTTTGTAATACAGTCTTCCC
CCTGCCGCAGCTGAGGTCACCTAGGCAGTGAAGAGTGCTTGT
